>Addgene plasmid #203301 | PlayBack-U6-Not1 | addgene full sequence | sequence record 397572 | Addgene NGS Result
TTGAGATCCTTTTTTTCTGCGCGTAATCTGCTGCTTGCAAACAAAAAAACCACCGCTACCAGCGGTGGTT
TGTTTGCCGGATCAAGAGCTACCAACTCTTTTTCCGAAGGTAACTGGCTTCAGCAGAGCGCAGATACCAA
ATACTGTTCTTCTAGTGTAGCCGTAGTTAGGCCACCACTTCAAGAACTCTGTAGCACCGCCTACATACCT
CGCTCTGCTAATCCTGTTACCAGTGGCTGCTGCCAGTGGCGATAAGTCGTGTCTTACCGGGTTGGACTCA
AGACGATAGTTACCGGATAAGGCGCAGCGGTCGGGCTGAACGGGGGGTTCGTGCACACAGCCCAGCTTGG
AGCGAACGACCTACACCGAACTGAGATACCTACAGCGTGAGCTATGAGAAAGCGCCACGCTTCCCGAAGG
GAGAAAGGCGGACAGGTATCCGGTAAGCGGCAGGGTCGGAACAGGAGAGCGCACGAGGGAGCTTCCAGGG
GGAAACGCCTGGTATCTTTATAGTCCTGTCGGGTTTCGCCACCTCTGACTTGAGCGTCGATTTTTGTGAT
GCTCGTCAGGGGGGCGGAGCCTATGGAAAAACGCCAGCAACGCGGCCTTTTTACGGTTCCTGGCCTTTTG
CTGGCCTTTTGCTCACATGTTCTTTCCTGCGTTATCCCCTGATTCTGTGGATAACCGTATTACCGCCTTT
GAGTGAGCTGATACCGCTCGCCGCAGCCGAACGACCGAGCGCAGCGAGTCAGTGAGCGAGGAAGCGGAAG
AGCGCCCAATACGCAAACCGCCTCTCCCCGCGCGTTGGCCGATTCATTAATGCAGCTGGCACGACAGGTT
TCCCGACTGGAAAGCGGGCAGTGAGCGCAACGCAATTAATGTGAGTTAGCTCACTCATTAGGCACCCCAG
GCTTTACACTTTATGCTTCCGGCTCGTATGTTGTGTGGAATTGTGAGCGGATAACAATTTCACACAGGAA
ACAGCTATGACCATGATTACGCCAAGCTTGCCATGGTCGACAATAGCGGCCGCAAAAAAAGCACCGACTC
GGTGCCACTTTTTCAAGTTGATAACGGACTAGCCTTATTTTAACTTGCTATTTCTAGCTCTAAAACATGT
CTTCTATATATGAAGACTACGGTGTTTCGTCCTTTCCACAAGATATATAAAGCCAAGAAATCGAAATACT
TTCAAGTTACGGTAAGCATATGATAGTCCATTTTAAAACATAATTTTAAAACTGCAAACTACCCAAGAAA
TTATTACTTTCTACGTCACGTATTTTGTACTAATATCTTTGTGTTTACAGTCAAATTAATTCCAATTATC
TCTCTAACAGCCTTGTATCGTATATGCAAATATGAAGGAATCATGGGAAATAGGCCCTCGGTGAAGGCGG
CCGCTATACTCGAGTTACGCGTAATTGGCGCCTGATGCGGTATTTTCTCCTTACGCATCTGTGCGGTATT
TCACACCGCATATGGTGCACTCTCAGTACAATCTGCTCTGATGCCGCATAGTTAAGCCAGCCCCGACACC
CGCCAACACCCGCTGACGCGCCCTGACGGGCTTGTCTGCTCCCGGCATCCGCTTACAGACAAGCTGTGAC
CGTCTCCGGGAGCTGCATGTGTCAGAGGTTTTCACCGTCATCACCGAAACGCGCGAGACGAAAGGGCCTC
GTGATACGCCTATTTTTATAGGTTAATGTCATGATAATAATGGTTTCTTAGACGTCAGGTGGCACTTTTC
GGGGAAATGTGCGCGGAACCCCTATTTGTTTATTTTTCTAAATACATTCAAATATGTATCCGCTCATGAG
ACAATAACCCTGATAAATGCTTCAATAATATTGAAAAAGGAAGAGTATGAGTATTCAACATTTCCGTGTC
GCCCTTATTCCCTTTTTTGCGGCATTTTGCCTTCCTGTTTTTGCTCACCCAGAAACGCTGGTGAAAGTAA
AAGATGCTGAAGATCAGTTGGGTGCACGAGTGGGTTACATCGAACTGGATCTCAACAGCGGTAAGATCCT
TGAGAGTTTTCGCCCCGAAGAACGTTTTCCAATGATGAGCACTTTTAAAGTTCTGCTATGTGGCGCGGTA
TTATCCCGTATTGACGCCGGGCAAGAGCAACTCGGTCGCCGCATACACTATTCTCAGAATGACTTGGTTG
AGTACTCACCAGTCACAGAAAAGCATCTTACGGATGGCATGACAGTAAGAGAATTATGCAGTGCTGCCAT
AACCATGAGTGATAACACTGCGGCCAACTTACTTCTGACAACGATCGGAGGACCGAAGGAGCTAACCGCT
TTTTTGCACAACATGGGGGATCATGTAACTCGCCTTGATCGTTGGGAACCGGAGCTGAATGAAGCCATAC
CAAACGACGAGCGTGACACCACGATGCCTGTAGCAATGGCAACAACGTTGCGCAAACTATTAACTGGCGA
ACTACTTACTCTAGCTTCCCGGCAACAATTAATAGACTGGATGGAGGCGGATAAAGTTGCAGGACCACTT
CTGCGCTCGGCCCTTCCGGCTGGCTGGTTTATTGCTGATAAATCTGGAGCCGGTGAGCGTGGGTCTCGCG
GTATCATTGCAGCACTGGGGCCAGATGGTAAGCCCTCCCGTATCGTAGTTATCTACACGACGGGGAGTCA
GGCAACTATGGATGAACGAAATAGACAGATCGCTGAGATAGGTGCCTCACTGATTAAGCATTGGTAACTG
TCAGACCAAGTTTACTCATATATACTTTAGATTGATTTAAAACTTCATTTTTAATTTAAAAGGATCTAGG
TGAAGATCCTTTTTGATAATCTCATGACCAAAATCCCTTAACGTGAGTTTTCGTTCCACTGAGCGTCAGA
CCCCGTAGAAAAGATCAAAGGATCTTC
Features (pLannotate 1.2.2; 11 found; start..end, strand, type, name):
      1..589     +  rep_origin     ori: high-copy-number ColE1/pMB1/pBR322/pUC origin of replication
    772..864     +  CDS            lacI (fragment): lac repressor; lacI; The lac repressor binds to the lac operator to inhibit transcription in E. coli. This inhibition can be relieved by adding lactose or isopropyl-β-D-thiogalactopyranoside (IPTG).
    877..898     +  protein_bind   CAP binding site: CAP binding activates transcription in the presence of cAMP. E. coli catabolite activator protein
    913..943     +  promoter       lac promoter: promoter for the E. coli lac operon
    951..967     +  protein_bind   lac operator: The lac repressor binds to the lac operator to inhibit transcription in E. coli. This inhibition can be relieved by adding lactose or isopropyl-β-D-thiogalactopyranoside (IPTG). lac repressor encoded by lacI
   1041..1116    -  misc_RNA       gRNA scaffold: guide RNA scaffold for the Streptococcus pyogenes CRISPR/Cas9 system
   1149..1389    -  promoter       U6 promoter: RNA polymerase III promoter for human U6 snRNA
   1431..1530    -  misc_feature   bom (fragment): basis of mobility region from pBR322
   1632..1667    -  CDS            rop (fragment): Rop protein, which maintains plasmids at low copy number; rop
   1762..1866    +  promoter       AmpR promoter: bla
   1867..2727    +  CDS            AmpR: β-lactamase; bla; confers resistance to ampicillin, carbenicillin, and related antibiotics
