[The description below was written by a language model from this plasmid's Addgene catalogue record and pLannotate feature annotations shown in this document.]
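Description:
PlayBack-U6-Not1 is a small (about 2.9 kb) empty-backbone CRISPR plasmid for expressing single guide RNAs, built in the PlayBack Vector backbone. PlayBack cloning is described in the record's associated publication title as a simple, reversible and cost-effective approach to the combinatorial assembly of complex expression constructs. In this version NotI serves as the designated "PlayBack" restriction enzyme. The plasmid is propagated in E. coli through a high-copy ColE1/pUC-type origin of replication and is selected with ampicillin, conferred by the β-lactamase gene (AmpR) under its native bla promoter.

The functional payload is a human U6 promoter, an RNA polymerase III promoter commonly used to drive short non-coding RNAs. It lies upstream of, and in the same orientation as, the Streptococcus pyogenes Cas9 guide RNA scaffold. The record lists no insert. A short gap lies between the promoter and the scaffold, which is presumably where a user-supplied targeting spacer would go, although the cloning sites there are not annotated. No Cas9 or other nuclease coding sequence is annotated, so that component would have to be supplied separately or joined through the assembly scheme.

The remaining annotations appear to be carry-over from parental cloning vectors: a CAP binding site, lac promoter and lac operator, plus short fragments of lacI, rop and the pBR322 bom region. None of these has a role stated in the record. The NotI site itself and the details of how cassettes are combined or reversed are also not captured in the feature table.
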