Addgene plasmid #203301: PlayBack-U6-Not1
Purpose: (Empty Backbone) For expression of sgRNAs in a PlayBack Vector with NotI as a PlayBack Restriction Enzyme
Depositing lab: Aleksandar Necakov. Depositing organization: Brock University. Publication: PlayBack cloning: simple, reversible, cost-effective cloning for the combinatorial assembly of complex expression constructs. Foran G, Hallam RD, Megaly M, Turgambayeva A, Necakov A. Biotechniques. 2023 Oct;75(4):168-178. doi: 10.2144/btn-2023-0042. Epub 2023 Oct 10. PubMed 37815818.
Backbone
  Vector backbone: PlayBack Vector
  Vector type: CRISPR
Growth in bacteria
  Bacterial resistance: Ampicillin, 100 μg/mL
  Growth temperature: 37°C
  Growth strain: DH5alpha
  Copy number: High Copy
Gene/Insert
  Gene/Insert name: None
Terms and licenses: Academic/Nonprofit Terms; Industry Terms: Not Available to Industry
How to cite: PlayBack-U6-Not1 was a gift from Aleksandar Necakov (Addgene plasmid # 203301 ; http://n2t.net/addgene:203301 ; RRID:Addgene_203301)
